Addgene plasmid #235454: pHK001.6
Purpose: NOT gate receiver with bs for sgRNA6
Depositing lab: Yolanda Schaerli. Depositing organization: Universite de Lausanne (UNIL). Publication: Engineering intercellular communication using M13 phagemid and CRISPR-based gene regulation for multicellular computing in Escherichia coli. Kusumawardhani H, Zoppi F, Avendano R, Schaerli Y. Nat Commun. 2025 Apr 15;16(1):3569. doi: 10.1038/s41467-025-58760-z. PubMed 40234414.
Backbone
  Vector backbone: pColA
  Vector type: Synthetic Biology
Growth in bacteria
  Bacterial resistance: Kanamycin, 50 μg/mL
  Growth temperature: 37°C
  Growth strain: DH5alpha
  Copy number: High Copy
Gene/Insert
  Gene/Insert name: NOT gate (alt names: sfGFP; mCherry)
  Species: Escherichia coli
  Cloning method: Gibson Cloning
Terms and licenses: Academic/Nonprofit Terms; Industry Terms: Not Available to Industry
Depositor comments: JM101 (working strain for phagemid transfer). Requires the dCas9 plasmid, pJ1996v2 (Addgene plasmid #140664). Please visit https://doi.org/10.1101/2024.08.28.610043 for bioRxiv preprint.
How to cite: pHK001.6 was a gift from Yolanda Schaerli (Addgene plasmid # 235454 ; http://n2t.net/addgene:235454 ; RRID:Addgene_235454)
