[The description below was written by a language model from this plasmid's Addgene catalogue record and pLannotate feature annotations shown in this document.]
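Description:
pHK001.6 is a synthetic biology plasmid for Escherichia coli built on a pColA backbone. It acts as the "receiver" half of a CRISPR-interference NOT gate in a system that uses M13 phagemid transfer for cell-to-cell communication. It replicates from the ColA origin, which is compatible with other common plasmid origins and so allows it to coexist with partner plasmids. Selection is by kanamycin, through an aph(3')-Ia resistance gene driven by a bla-type promoter. The catalogue lists it as high copy.

The payload consists of two fluorescent reporter cassettes in the same orientation. Each is annotated with a fragment of the strong constitutive J23119 promoter and a phage T7 gene 10 ribosome binding site. One cassette expresses mCherry and is followed by a T7 terminator and rrnB T1/T2 terminator elements. The other expresses superfolder GFP.

The stated purpose is a NOT gate carrying a binding site for sgRNA6. The site itself is not annotated, and the record does not say which reporter it controls. The sfGFP cassette has a noticeably longer unannotated gap between promoter and RBS than the mCherry cassette, which would be consistent with a target site there, but this is only an inference. In such a design, the arrival of sgRNA6 directs dCas9 to the binding site and represses an otherwise constitutive reporter, so that input presence gives output off. A second reporter would typically serve as a constitutive marker.

dCas9 is not encoded here, and the depositor notes that a separate dCas9 plasmid is required. JM101 is named as the working strain for phagemid transfer. The two sequence records (4,722 and 4,699 nt) show the same features with different start coordinates and a small length difference.
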