Features (pLannotate 1.2.2; 15 found; start..end, strand, type, name):
    278..297     -  CDS            lacZα (fragment): LacZα fragment of β-galactosidase; lacZ fragment
    310..334     +  promoter       J23119(SpeI) promoter (fragment): bacterial promoter (Registry of Standard Biological Parts BBa J23119) modified to end with an SpeI site
    349..371     +  RBS            RBS: efficient ribosome binding site from bacteriophage T7 gene 10 (Olins and Rangwala, 1989)
    379..1086    +  CDS            mCherry: mCherry is a basic (constitutively fluorescent) red fluorescent protein published in 2004, derived from Discosoma sp.. It is reported to be a very rapidly-maturing monomer with low acid sensitivity.
   1264..1311    +  terminator     T7 terminator: transcription terminator for bacteriophage T7 RNA polymerase
   1320..1354    +  terminator     rrnB T1 terminator (fragment): transcription terminator T1 from the E. coli rrnB gene
   1417..1450    +  terminator     rrnB T1 terminator (fragment): Escherichia coli rrnB; transcription terminator T1 from the E. coli rrnB gene
   1542..1569    +  terminator     rrnB T2 terminator: transcription terminator T2 from the E. coli rrnB gene
   1691..1748    +  promoter       AmpR promoter (fragment): bla
   1757..2572    -  CDS            KanR: aminoglycoside phosphotransferase; aph(3')-Ia; confers resistance to kanamycin in bacteria or G418 (Geneticin®) in eukaryotes
   2573..2664    -  promoter       AmpR promoter: bla
   2682..3317    -  rep_origin     ColA ori: Plasmids containing the ColA origin of replication can be propagated in E. coli cells that contain additional plasmids with compatible origins.
   3735..3759    +  promoter       J23119(SpeI) promoter (fragment): bacterial promoter (Registry of Standard Biological Parts BBa J23119) modified to end with an SpeI site
   3943..3965    +  RBS            RBS: efficient ribosome binding site from bacteriophage T7 gene 10 (Olins and Rangwala, 1989)
   3973..4686    +  CDS            Superfolder GFP: Superfolder GFP is a basic (constitutively fluorescent) green fluorescent protein published in 2005, derived from Aequorea victoria. It is reported to be a very rapidly-maturing weak dimer.
>Addgene plasmid #235454 | pHK001.6 | addgene full sequence | sequence record 469108 | Addgene NGS Result
CCAAATTCCAGAAAAGAGGCCTCCCGAAAGGGGGGCCTTTTTTCGTTTTGGTCCTAATAGATAAAGGATA
GGTCTGGTAGTGTTGTTCGTTCTCGCAGGTAAATCAATAATACTCAGCAGTTCCGTAGACTTTTCAGTGG
GACAGGGTAGCGATAACAGATAGATTGTAATAAGACACAGTAGGTGCTCGTAGTTGCGTGAAGAGAACCG
CTCAGGAAATCCAGTCAGAAGTATTGGTAATCGTTGAAAACTCAGCTCCTAGGATGCAGTGACTCGAGTT
GTAAAACGACGGCCAGTCAATTGGAATTCTTGACGGCTAGCTCAGTCCTAGGTACAGTGCTAGCTAATTT
TGTTTAACTTTAAGAAGGAGATATACATATGGTGAGCAAGGGCGAGGAGGATAACATGGCCATCATCAAG
GAGTTCATGCGCTTCAAGGTGCACATGGAGGGCTCCGTGAACGGCCACGAGTTCGAGATCGAGGGCGAGG
GCGAGGGCCGCCCCTACGAGGGCACCCAGACCGCCAAGCTGAAGGTGACCAAGGGTGGCCCCCTGCCCTT
CGCCTGGGACATCCTGTCCCCTCAGTTCATGTACGGCTCCAAGGCCTACGTGAAGCACCCCGCCGACATC
CCCGACTACTTGAAGCTGTCCTTCCCCGAGGGCTTCAAGTGGGAGCGCGTGATGAACTTCGAGGACGGCG
GCGTGGTGACCGTGACCCAGGACTCCTCTCTGCAGGACGGCGAGTTCATCTACAAGGTGAAGCTGCGCGG
CACCAACTTCCCCTCCGACGGCCCCGTAATGCAGAAGAAGACTATGGGCTGGGAGGCCTCCTCCGAGCGG
ATGTACCCCGAGGACGGCGCGCTGAAGGGCGAGATCAAGCAGAGGCTGAAGCTGAAGGACGGCGGCCACT
ACGACGCTGAAGTCAAGACCACCTACAAGGCCAAGAAGCCCGTGCAGCTGCCCGGCGCGTACAACGTCAA
CATCAAGTTGGACATCACCTCCCACAACGAGGACTACACCATCGTGGAACAGTACGAACGCGCCGAGGGC
CGCCACTCCACCGGCGGCATGGACGAGCTGTACAAGTAAACTAGTTGCGGCCGCCTGCGCACCACCTGCA
GGACCTCAGCAATCGCTTGGACCAGCTTTCTTAAGGGTACCTATTACAGCTGGATCCGGCGCCGCTCATT
CGCTAATCGCCACGACGCGTAGTCGACCCGCCAATTCCCATGGGGCGCGCCTGCTGCCACCGCTGAGCAA
TAACTAGCATAACCCCTTGGGGCCTCTAAACGGGTCTTGAGGGGTTTTTTGCCAGGCATCAAATAAAACG
AAAGGCTCAGTCGGAAGACTGGGCACTGTTGAGGATAAATACTTTCTCTACTAGGCGCCTGTTACACAGG
TCCTCAGCGGCGCGCCTTTGTCGGTGAACGCTCTCCTGAGTAGGACAAATCCGCCGGGAGCGGATTTGAA
CGTTGTGAAGCAACGGCCCGGAGGGTGGCGGGCAGGACGCCCGCCATAAACTGCCAGGCATCAAACTAAG
CAGAAGGCCATCCTGACGGATGGCCTTTTTGCGTTTCAGATCTACCGGTAAACCAGCAATAGACATAAGC
GGCTATTTAACGACCCTGCCCTGAACCGACGACAAGCTGACGACCGGGTCTCCGCAAGTGGCACTTTTCG
GGGAAATGTGCGCGGAACCCCTATTTGTTTATTTTTCTAAATACATTCAAATATGTATCCGCTCATGAAT
TAATTCTTAGAAAAACTCATCGAGCATCAAATGAAACTGCAATTTATTCATATCAGGATTATCAATACCA
TATTTTTGAAAAAGCCGTTTCTGTAATGAAGGAGAAAACTCACCGAGGCAGTTCCATAGGATGGCAAGAT
CCTGGTATCGGTCTGCGATTCCGACTCGTCCAACATCAATACAACCTATTAATTTCCCCTCGTCAAAAAT
AAGGTTATCAAGTGAGAAATCACCATGAGTGACGACTGAATCCGGTGAGAATGGCAAAAGTTTATGCATT
TCTTTCCAGACTTGTTCAACAGGCCAGCCATTACGCTCGTCATCAAAATCACTCGCATCAACCAAACCGT
TATTCATTCGTGATTGCGCCTGAGCGAGACGAAATACGCGGTCGCTGTTAAAAGGACAATTACAAACAGG
AATCGAATGCAACCGGCGCAGGAACACTGCCAGCGCATCAACAATATTTTCACCTGAATCAGGATATTCT
TCTAATACCTGGAATGCTGTTTTCCCGGGGATCGCAGTGGTGAGTAACCATGCATCATCAGGAGTACGGA
TAAAATGCTTGATGGTCGGAAGAGGCATAAATTCCGTCAGCCAGTTTAGTCTGACCATCTCATCTGTAAC
ATCATTGGCAACGCTACCTTTGCCATGTTTCAGAAACAACTCTGGCGCATCGGGCTTCCCATACAATCGA
TAGATTGTCGCACCTGATTGCCCGACATTATCGCGAGCCCATTTATACCCATATAAATCAGCATCCATGT
TGGAATTTAATCGCGGCCTAGAGCAAGACGTTTCCCGTTGAATATGGCTCATACTCTTCCTTTTTCAATA
TTATTGAAGCATTTATCAGGGTTATTGTCTCATGAGCGGATACATATTTGAATGTATTTAGAAAAATAAA
CAAATAGGCATGCTAGCGCAGAAACGTCCTAGAAGATGCCAGGAGGATACTTAGCAGAGAGACAATAAGG
CCGGAGCGAAGCCGTTTTTCCATAGGCTCCGCCCCCCTGACGAACATCACGAAATCTGACGCTCAAATCA
GTGGTGGCGAAACCCGACAGGACTATAAAGATACCAGGCGTTTCCCCCTGATGGCTCCCTCTTGCGCTCT
CCTGTTCCCGTCCTGCGGCGTCCGTGTTGTGGTGGAGGCTTTACCCAAATCACCACGTCCCGTTCCGTGT
AGACAGTTCGCTCCAAGCTGGGCTGTGTGCAAGAACCCCCCGTTCAGCCCGACTGCTGCGCCTTATCCGG
TAACTATCATCTTGAGTCCAACCCGGAAAGACACGACAAAACGCCACTGGCAGCAGCCATTGGTAACTGA
GAATTAGTGGATTTAGATATCGAGAGTCTTGAAGTGGTGGCCTAACAGAGGCTACACTGAAAGGACAGTA
TTTGGTATCTGCGCTCCACTAAAGCCAGTTACCAGGTTAAGCAGTTCCCCAACTGACTTAACCTTCGATC
AAACCGCCTCCCCAGGCGGTTTTTTCGTTTACAGAGCAGGAGATTACGACGATCGTAAAAGGATCTCAAG
AAGATCCTTTACGGATTCCCGACACCATCACTCTAGAGAATTCATAGGATAGATTCTGGAAACTTTACCG
TCCGAGCTCAGGCTTACCTTACTCGAGCAATAAACAGTTGATAGGGCTTCTCCGTTACCATGGTTCAGCC
AAAAAACTTAAGACCGCCGGTCTTGTCCACTACCTTGCAGTAATGCGGTGGACAGGATCGGCGGTTTTCT
TTTCTCTTCTCAATTCTTCTGACCTGTAACGAATAATAGATAGTAAAGTAGTCTCCGATTGAGTTTTCTC
TGCCGAGTCCCACCCAGTTCTGTGATTTCAGTAAGTTGGTAATTGATACACTGTTGCGAGAACTGCTGCC
TGGTAGTAGATAGGTTGTTATTGAGTAAGAAGGTAAAGTGAACGAAATCCCTGAAACTGAGACTGTAGAA
AATAAGCTTCAGCCTGCGGTCCGGTTGACGGCTAGCTCAGTCCTAGGTACAGTGCTAGCTCGCTGGGACG
CCCGAGATAGCCGTTACACAGGTGACACTTATTTCAGCCTGCGGTCCGGCCACATCTAAGTAGACTACTA
AATCGCTGGGACGCCCGGGATCCAAGAGATTTCTACACGATTGAGCACTGTCTCAGCCTGCGGTCCGGGT
TCACTGCCGTATAGGCAGTAATTTTGTTTAACTTTAAGAAGGAGATATACATATGCGTAAAGGCGAAGAA
CTGTTTACCGGTGTGGTTCCGATTCTGGTGGAACTGGACGGCGATGTTAATGGTCATAAATTCAGTGTTC
GCGGCGAAGGTGAAGGCGATGCGACGAACGGCAAACTGACCCTGAAATTTATCTGCACCACGGGTAAACT
GCCGGTCCCGTGGCCGACGCTGGTGACCACGCTGACCTATGGCGTTCAATGTTTTGCGCGTTACCCGGAT
CACATGAAACAGCACGACTTTTTCAAATCGGCCATGCCGGAAGGCTATGTGCAGGAACGTACGATTAGCT
TTAAAGACGATGGTACGTATAAAACCCGCGCGGAAGTGAAATTCGAAGGCGATACCCTGGTTAACCGTAT
CGAACTGAAAGGTATCGATTTCAAAGAAGACGGCAATATTCTGGGTCATAAACTGGAATATAACTTCAAT
TCCCACAACGTGTACATCACCGCGGATAAACAGAAAAACGGCATTAAAGCCAATTTCAAAATCCGCCATA
ATGTGGAAGATGGTAGCGTTCAGCTGGCCGACCACTATCAGCAAAACACGCCGATTGGTGATGGCCCGGT
CCTGCTGCCGGACAATCACTACCTGAGTACCCAGTCCGTGCTGTCAAAAGATCCGAACGAAAAACGTGAC
CACATGGTCCTGCTGGAATTTGTGACGGCTGCGGGTATCACCCACGGCATGGACGAACTGTATAAATAAT
AATCGCTGGGACGCCCGCCTGCAGGCTCGGTA
