Features (pLannotate 1.2.2; 15 found; start..end, strand, type, name):
    372..396     +  promoter       J23119(SpeI) promoter (fragment): bacterial promoter (Registry of Standard Biological Parts BBa J23119) modified to end with an SpeI site
    580..602     +  RBS            RBS: efficient ribosome binding site from bacteriophage T7 gene 10 (Olins and Rangwala, 1989)
    610..1323    +  CDS            Superfolder GFP: Superfolder GFP is a basic (constitutively fluorescent) green fluorescent protein published in 2005, derived from Aequorea victoria. It is reported to be a very rapidly-maturing weak dimer.
   1637..1656    -  CDS            lacZα (fragment): LacZα fragment of β-galactosidase; lacZ fragment
   1669..1693    +  promoter       J23119(SpeI) promoter (fragment): bacterial promoter (Registry of Standard Biological Parts BBa J23119) modified to end with an SpeI site
   1708..1730    +  RBS            RBS: efficient ribosome binding site from bacteriophage T7 gene 10 (Olins and Rangwala, 1989)
   1738..2445    +  CDS            mCherry: mCherry is a basic (constitutively fluorescent) red fluorescent protein published in 2004, derived from Discosoma sp.. It is reported to be a very rapidly-maturing monomer with low acid sensitivity.
   2623..2670    +  terminator     T7 terminator: transcription terminator for bacteriophage T7 RNA polymerase
   2679..2712    +  terminator     rrnB T1 terminator (fragment): transcription terminator T1 from the E. coli rrnB gene
   2789..2822    +  terminator     rrnB T1 terminator (fragment): Escherichia coli rrnB; transcription terminator T1 from the E. coli rrnB gene
   2914..2941    +  terminator     rrnB T2 terminator: transcription terminator T2 from the E. coli rrnB gene
   3063..3120    +  promoter       AmpR promoter (fragment): bla
   3129..3944    -  CDS            KanR: aminoglycoside phosphotransferase; aph(3')-Ia; confers resistance to kanamycin in bacteria or G418 (Geneticin®) in eukaryotes
   3945..4036    -  promoter       AmpR promoter: bla
   4054..4689    -  rep_origin     ColA ori: Plasmids containing the ColA origin of replication can be propagated in E. coli cells that contain additional plasmids with compatible origins.
>Addgene plasmid #235454 | pHK001.6 | depositor full sequence | sequence record 469668 | pHK001.6 sequence 4699 bps
GAATTCATAGGATAGATTCTGGAAACTTTACCGTCCGAGCTCAGGCTTACCTTACCATGGTTCAGCCAAA
AAACTTAAGACCGCCGGTCTTGTCCACTACCTTGCAGTAATGCGGTGGACAGGATCGGCGGTTTTCTTTT
CTCTTCTCAATTCTTCTGACCTGTAACGAATAATAGATAGTAAAGTAGTCTCCGATTGAGTTTTCTCTGC
CGAGTCCCACCCAGTTCTGTGATTTCAGTAAGTTGGTAATTGATACACTGTTGCGAGAACTGCTGCCTGG
TAGTAGATAGGTTGTTATTGAGTAAGAAGGTAAAGTGAACGAAATCCCTGAAACTGAGACTGTAGAAAAT
AAGCTTCAGCCTGCGGTCCGGTTGACGGCTAGCTCAGTCCTAGGTACAGTGCTAGCTCGCTGGGACGCCC
GAGATAGCCGTTACACAGGTGACACTTATTTCAGCCTGCGGTCCGGCCACATCTAAGTAGACTACTAAAT
CGCTGGGACGCCCGGGATCCAAGAGATTTCTACACGATTGAGCACTGTCTCAGCCTGCGGTCCGGGTTCA
CTGCCGTATAGGCAGTAATTTTGTTTAACTTTAAGAAGGAGATATACATATGCGTAAAGGCGAAGAACTG
TTTACCGGTGTGGTTCCGATTCTGGTGGAACTGGACGGCGATGTTAATGGTCATAAATTCAGTGTTCGCG
GCGAAGGTGAAGGCGATGCGACGAACGGCAAACTGACCCTGAAATTTATCTGCACCACGGGTAAACTGCC
GGTCCCGTGGCCGACGCTGGTGACCACGCTGACCTATGGCGTTCAATGTTTTGCGCGTTACCCGGATCAC
ATGAAACAGCACGACTTTTTCAAATCGGCCATGCCGGAAGGCTATGTGCAGGAACGTACGATTAGCTTTA
AAGACGATGGTACGTATAAAACCCGCGCGGAAGTGAAATTCGAAGGCGATACCCTGGTTAACCGTATCGA
ACTGAAAGGTATCGATTTCAAAGAAGACGGCAATATTCTGGGTCATAAACTGGAATATAACTTCAATTCC
CACAACGTGTACATCACCGCGGATAAACAGAAAAACGGCATTAAAGCCAATTTCAAAATCCGCCATAATG
TGGAAGATGGTAGCGTTCAGCTGGCCGACCACTATCAGCAAAACACGCCGATTGGTGATGGCCCGGTCCT
GCTGCCGGACAATCACTACCTGAGTACCCAGTCCGTGCTGTCAAAAGATCCGAACGAAAAACGTGACCAC
ATGGTCCTGCTGGAATTTGTGACGGCTGCGGGTATCACCCACGGCATGGACGAACTGTATAAATAATAAT
CGCTGGGACGCCCGCCTGCAGGCTCGGTACCAAATTCCAGAAAAGAGGCCTCCCGAAAGGGGGGCCTTTT
TTCGTTTTGGTCCTAATAGATAAAGGATAGGTCTGGTAGTGTTGTTCGTTCTCGCAGGTAAATCAATAAT
ACTCAGCAGTTCCGTAGACTTTTCAGTGGGACAGGGTAGCGATAACAGATAGATTGTAATAAGACACAGT
AGGTGCTCGTAGTTGCGTGAAGAGAACCGCTCAGGAAATCCAGTCAGAAGTATTGGTAATCGTTGAAAAC
TCAGCTCCTAGGATGCAGTGACTCGAGTTGTAAAACGACGGCCAGTCAATTGGAATTCTTGACGGCTAGC
TCAGTCCTAGGTACAGTGCTAGCTAATTTTGTTTAACTTTAAGAAGGAGATATACATATGGTGAGCAAGG
GCGAGGAGGATAACATGGCCATCATCAAGGAGTTCATGCGCTTCAAGGTGCACATGGAGGGCTCCGTGAA
CGGCCACGAGTTCGAGATCGAGGGCGAGGGCGAGGGCCGCCCCTACGAGGGCACCCAGACCGCCAAGCTG
AAGGTGACCAAGGGTGGCCCCCTGCCCTTCGCCTGGGACATCCTGTCCCCTCAGTTCATGTACGGCTCCA
AGGCCTACGTGAAGCACCCCGCCGACATCCCCGACTACTTGAAGCTGTCCTTCCCCGAGGGCTTCAAGTG
GGAGCGCGTGATGAACTTCGAGGACGGCGGCGTGGTGACCGTGACCCAGGACTCCTCTCTGCAGGACGGC
GAGTTCATCTACAAGGTGAAGCTGCGCGGCACCAACTTCCCCTCCGACGGCCCCGTAATGCAGAAGAAGA
CTATGGGCTGGGAGGCCTCCTCCGAGCGGATGTACCCCGAGGACGGCGCGCTGAAGGGCGAGATCAAGCA
GAGGCTGAAGCTGAAGGACGGCGGCCACTACGACGCTGAAGTCAAGACCACCTACAAGGCCAAGAAGCCC
GTGCAGCTGCCCGGCGCGTACAACGTCAACATCAAGTTGGACATCACCTCCCACAACGAGGACTACACCA
TCGTGGAACAGTACGAACGCGCCGAGGGCCGCCACTCCACCGGCGGCATGGACGAGCTGTACAAGTAAAC
TAGTTGCGGCCGCCTGCGCACCACCTGCAGGACCTCAGCAATCGCTTGGACCAGCTTTCTTAAGGGTACC
TATTACAGCTGGATCCGGCGCCGCTCATTCGCTAATCGCCACGACGCGTAGTCGACCCGCCAATTCCCAT
GGGGCGCGCCTGCTGCCACCGCTGAGCAATAACTAGCATAACCCCTTGGGGCCTCTAAACGGGTCTTGAG
GGGTTTTTTGCCAGGCATCAAATAAAACGAAAGGCTCAGTCGGAAGACTGGGGCGAACGACGAGTCACTG
TTGAGGATAAATACTTTCTCTACTAGGCGCCTGTTACACAGGTCCTCAGCGGCGCGCCTTTGTCGGTGAA
CGCTCTCCTGAGTAGGACAAATCCGCCGGGAGCGGATTTGAACGTTGTGAAGCAACGGCCCGGAGGGTGG
CGGGCAGGACGCCCGCCATAAACTGCCAGGCATCAAACTAAGCAGAAGGCCATCCTGACGGATGGCCTTT
TTGCGTTTCAGATCTACCGGTAAACCAGCAATAGACATAAGCGGCTATTTAACGACCCTGCCCTGAACCG
ACGACAAGCTGACGACCGGGTCTCCGCAAGTGGCACTTTTCGGGGAAATGTGCGCGGAACCCCTATTTGT
TTATTTTTCTAAATACATTCAAATATGTATCCGCTCATGAATTAATTCTTAGAAAAACTCATCGAGCATC
AAATGAAACTGCAATTTATTCATATCAGGATTATCAATACCATATTTTTGAAAAAGCCGTTTCTGTAATG
AAGGAGAAAACTCACCGAGGCAGTTCCATAGGATGGCAAGATCCTGGTATCGGTCTGCGATTCCGACTCG
TCCAACATCAATACAACCTATTAATTTCCCCTCGTCAAAAATAAGGTTATCAAGTGAGAAATCACCATGA
GTGACGACTGAATCCGGTGAGAATGGCAAAAGTTTATGCATTTCTTTCCAGACTTGTTCAACAGGCCAGC
CATTACGCTCGTCATCAAAATCACTCGCATCAACCAAACCGTTATTCATTCGTGATTGCGCCTGAGCGAG
ACGAAATACGCGGTCGCTGTTAAAAGGACAATTACAAACAGGAATCGAATGCAACCGGCGCAGGAACACT
GCCAGCGCATCAACAATATTTTCACCTGAATCAGGATATTCTTCTAATACCTGGAATGCTGTTTTCCCGG
GGATCGCAGTGGTGAGTAACCATGCATCATCAGGAGTACGGATAAAATGCTTGATGGTCGGAAGAGGCAT
AAATTCCGTCAGCCAGTTTAGTCTGACCATCTCATCTGTAACATCATTGGCAACGCTACCTTTGCCATGT
TTCAGAAACAACTCTGGCGCATCGGGCTTCCCATACAATCGATAGATTGTCGCACCTGATTGCCCGACAT
TATCGCGAGCCCATTTATACCCATATAAATCAGCATCCATGTTGGAATTTAATCGCGGCCTAGAGCAAGA
CGTTTCCCGTTGAATATGGCTCATACTCTTCCTTTTTCAATATTATTGAAGCATTTATCAGGGTTATTGT
CTCATGAGCGGATACATATTTGAATGTATTTAGAAAAATAAACAAATAGGCATGCTAGCGCAGAAACGTC
CTAGAAGATGCCAGGAGGATACTTAGCAGAGAGACAATAAGGCCGGAGCGAAGCCGTTTTTCCATAGGCT
CCGCCCCCCTGACGAACATCACGAAATCTGACGCTCAAATCAGTGGTGGCGAAACCCGACAGGACTATAA
AGATACCAGGCGTTTCCCCCTGATGGCTCCCTCTTGCGCTCTCCTGTTCCCGTCCTGCGGCGTCCGTGTT
GTGGTGGAGGCTTTACCCAAATCACCACGTCCCGTTCCGTGTAGACAGTTCGCTCCAAGCTGGGCTGTGT
GCAAGAACCCCCCGTTCAGCCCGACTGCTGCGCCTTATCCGGTAACTATCATCTTGAGTCCAACCCGGAA
AGACACGACAAAACGCCACTGGCAGCAGCCATTGGTAACTGAGAATTAGTGGATTTAGATATCGAGAGTC
TTGAAGTGGTGGCCTAACAGAGGCTACACTGAAAGGACAGTATTTGGTATCTGCGCTCCACTAAAGCCAG
TTACCAGGTTAAGCAGTTCCCCAACTGACTTAACCTTCGATCAAACCGCCTCCCCAGGCGGTTTTTTCGT
TTACAGAGCAGGAGATTACGACGATCGTAAAAGGATCTCAAGAAGATCCTTTACGGATTCCCGACACCAT
CACTCTAGA
